Addgene plasmid #235682: pCDH-CMV-FLAG-CFP-AMOT
Purpose: Express CFP tagged AMOT gene in mammalian cells using the CMV promoter
Depositing lab: Duojia Pan. Depositing organization: University of Texas Southwestern Medical Center. Publication: Multiphase coalescence mediates Hippo pathway activation. Wang L, Choi K, Su T, Li B, Wu X, Zhang R, Driskill JH, Li H, Lei H, Guo P, Chen EH, Zheng Y, Pan D. Cell. 2022 Nov 10;185(23):4376-4393.e18. doi: 10.1016/j.cell.2022.09.036. Epub 2022 Oct 31. PubMed 36318920.
Backbone
  Vector backbone: pCDH-CMV-MCS-EF1-Puro
  Vector type: Mammalian Expression, Lentiviral
Growth in bacteria
  Bacterial resistance: Ampicillin, 100 μg/mL
  Growth temperature: 37°C
  Growth strain: NEB Stable
  Copy number: High Copy
Gene/Insert
  Gene/Insert name: AMOT
  Species: H. sapiens (human)
  Entrez Gene: AMOT
  Tag / fusion protein: FLAG-CFP (N terminal on insert)
  Cloning method: Gibson Cloning
Terms and licenses: Academic/Nonprofit Terms; Industry Terms: Not Available to Industry
How to cite: pCDH-CMV-FLAG-CFP-AMOT was a gift from Duojia Pan (Addgene plasmid # 235682 ; http://n2t.net/addgene:235682 ; RRID:Addgene_235682)
