[The description below was written by a language model from this plasmid's Addgene catalogue record and pLannotate feature annotations shown in this document.]
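Description:
pCDH-CMV-FLAG-CFP-AMOT is a third-generation-style HIV-1 lentiviral transfer plasmid built on the pCDH-CMV-MCS-EF1-Puro backbone for expressing a fluorescently tagged human angiomotin (AMOT) in mammalian cells, either by direct transfection or after packaging into lentiviral particles. It is propagated in E. coli through a high-copy ColE1/pUC-type origin with ampicillin selection via β-lactamase. The plasmid also carries an SV40 origin and SV40 poly(A) signal outside the viral region.

The viral genome is transcribed from a chimeric RSV promoter/truncated HIV-1 5' LTR, followed by the Ψ packaging signal with a gag fragment, the Rev response element for Rev-dependent nuclear export, and the cPPT/CTS element that aids nuclear import of the reverse-transcribed genome. Downstream, the CMV immediate-early enhancer/promoter drives a single fusion reading frame consisting of an N-terminal FLAG epitope, a cyan fluorescent protein that the annotation identifies as mTurquoise2, and the AMOT coding sequence, which was inserted by Gibson assembly. A second cassette uses the EF-1α core promoter with an HTLV-1 LTR-derived segment to express puromycin N-acetyltransferase, allowing selection of stably transduced cells. A WPRE follows to enhance transcript stability and expression, and a truncated 3' LTR closes the vector.

The FLAG tag permits detection or immunoprecipitation, while the cyan fluorophore allows live imaging of AMOT localisation. The associated work concerns Hippo pathway activation through multiphase coalescence. Of the two sequence records, the 11,427-nt sequencing result covers the whole plasmid, whereas the depositor's 2,292-nt record spans only the region from the RSV promoter to the CMV promoter and contains no insert.
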