Features (pLannotate 1.2.2; 9 found; start..end, strand, type, name):
      6..227     +  promoter       RSV promoter: Rous sarcoma virus enhancer/promoter
    234..414     +  LTR            5' LTR (truncated): truncated 5' long terminal repeat (LTR) from HIV-1
    458..583     +  misc_feature   HIV-1 Ψ: packaging signal of human immunodeficiency virus type 1
    567..905     +  CDS            HIV-1 gag (fragment): gag protein from human immunodeficiency virus 1; gag
   1025..1361    +  ncRNA          RRE: Accession: RF00036 - HIV Rev response element
   1397..1786    +  CDS            env (fragment): ENV_HV1H2 - Experimental evidence at protein level: Swiss-Prot protein existence level 1. [Transmembrane protein gp41]: Acts as a class I viral fusion protein. Under the current model, the protein has at least 3 conformational states: pre-fusion native state, pre-hairpin intermediate state, and post-fusion hairpin state. During fusion of viral and target intracellular membranes, the coiled coil regions (heptad repeats) assume a trimer-of-hairpins structure, positioning the fusion peptide in close proximity to the C-terminal region of the ectodomain. The formation of this structure appears to d
   1804..1920    +  misc_feature   cPPT/CTS: central polypurine tract and central termination sequence of HIV-1
   1933..2009    +  enhancer       CMV enhancer (fragment): human cytomegalovirus immediate early enhancer
   2010..2213    +  promoter       CMV promoter: human cytomegalovirus (CMV) immediate early promoter
>Addgene plasmid #235682 | pCDH-CMV-FLAG-CFP-AMOT | depositor full sequence | sequence record 463651 | Full Sequence
ACGCGTGTAGTCTTATGCAATACTCTTGTAGTCTTGCAACATGGTAACGATGAGTTAGCAACATGCCTTA
CAAGGAGAGAAAAAGCACCGTGCATGCCGATTGGTGGAAGTAAGGTGGTACGATCGTGCCTTATTAGGAA
GGCAACAGACGGGTCTGACATGGATTGGACGAACCACTGAATTGCCGCATTGCAGAGATATTGTATTTAA
GTGCCTAGCTCGATACAATAAACGGGTCTCTCTGGTTAGACCAGATCTGAGCCTGGGAGCTCTCTGGCTA
ACTAGGGAACCCACTGCTTAAGCCTCAATAAAGCTTGCCTTGAGTGCTTCAAGTAGTGTGTGCCCGTCTG
TTGTGTGACTCTGGTAACTAGAGATCCCTCAGACCCTTTTAGTCAGTGTGGAAAATCTCTAGCAGTGGCG
CCCGAACAGGGACCTGAAAGCGAAAGGGAAACCAGAGCTCTCTCGACGCAGGACTCGGCTTGCTGAAGCG
CGCACGGCAAGAGGCGAGGGGCGGCGACTGGTGAGTACGCCAAAAATTTTGACTAGCGGAGGCTAGAAGG
AGAGAGATGGGTGCGAGAGCGTCAGTATTAAGCGGGGGAGAATTAGATCGCGATGGGAAAAAATTCGGTT
AAGGCCAGGGGGAAAGAAAAAATATAAATTAAAACATATAGTATGGGCAAGCAGGGAGCTAGAACGATTC
GCAGTTAATCCTGGCCTGTTAGAAACATCAGAAGGCTGTAGACAAATACTGGGACAGCTACAACCATCCC
TTCAGACAGGATCAGAAGAACTTAGATCATTATATAATACAGTAGCAACCCTCTATTGTGTGCATCAAAG
GATAGAGATAAAAGACACCAAGGAAGCTTTAGACAAGATAGAGGAAGAGCAAAACAAAAGTAAGACCACC
GCACAGCAAGCGGCCACTGATCTTCAGACCTGGAGGAGGAGATATGAGGGACAATTGGAGAAGTGAATTA
TATAAATATAAAGTAGTAAAAATTGAACCATTAGGAGTAGCACCCACCAAGGCAAAGAGAAGAGTGGTGC
AGAGAGAAAAAAGAGCAGTGGGAATAGGAGCTTTGTTCCTTGGGTTCTTGGGAGCAGCAGGAAGCACTAT
GGGCGCAGCCTCAATGACGCTGACGGTACAGGCCAGACAATTATTGTCTGGTATAGTGCAGCAGCAGAAC
AATTTGCTGAGGGCTATTGAGGCGCAACAGCATCTGTTGCAACTCACAGTCTGGGGCATCAAGCAGCTCC
AGGCAAGAATCCTGGCTGTGGAAAGATACCTAAAGGATCAACAGCTCCTGGGGATTTGGGGTTGCTCTGG
AAAACTCATTTGCACCACTGCTGTGCCTTGGAATGCTAGTTGGAGTAATAAATCTCTGGAACAGATTGGA
ATCACACGACCTGGATGGAGTGGGACAGAGAAATTAACAATTACACAAGCTTAATACACTCCTTAATTGA
AGAATCGCAAAACCAGCAAGAAAAGAATGAACAAGAATTATTGGAATTAGATAAATGGGCAAGTTTGTGG
AATTGGTTTAACATAACAAATTGGCTGTGGTATATAAAATTATTCATAATGATAGTAGGAGGCTTGGTAG
GTTTAAGAATAGTTTTTGCTGTACTTTCTATAGTGAATAGAGTTAGGCAGGGATATTCACCATTATCGTT
TCAGACCCACCTCCCAACCCCGAGGGGACCCGACAGGCCCGAAGGAATAGAAGAAGAAGGTGGAGAGAGA
GACAGAGACAGATCCATTCGATTAGTGAACGGATCTCGACGGTATCGGTTAACTTTTAAAAGAAAAGGGG
GGATTGGGGGGTACAGTGCAGGGGAAAGAATAGTAGACATAATAGCAACAGACATACAAACTAAAGAATT
ACAAAAACAAATTACAAAATTCAAAATTTTATCGATACTAGTATTATGCCCAGTACATGACCTTATGGGA
CTTTCCTACTTGGCAGTACATCTACGTATTAGTCATCGCTATTACCATGGTGATGCGGTTTTGGCAGTAC
ATCAATGGGCGTGGATAGCGGTTTGACTCACGGGGATTTCCAAGTCTCCACCCCATTGACGTCAATGGGA
GTTTGTTTTGGCACCAAAATCAACGGGACTTTCCAAAATGTCGTAACAACTCCGCCCCATTGACGCAAAT
GGGCGGTAGGCGTGTACGGTGGGAGGTTTATATAAGCAGAGCTCGTTTAGTGAACCGTCAGATCGCCTGG
AGACGCCATCCACGCTGTTTTGACCTCCATAGAAGATTCTAGAGCTAGCGAA
