Features (pLannotate 1.2.2; 30 found; start..end, strand, type, name):
    253..464     +  promoter       EF-1α core promoter: core promoter for human elongation factor EF-1α
    477..745     +  LTR            5' LTR (truncated): truncated 5' long terminal repeat (LTR) from human T-cell leukemia virus (HTLV) type 1
    772..1371    +  CDS            PuroR: puromycin N-acetyltransferase; pac from Streptomyces alboniger; confers resistance to puromycin
   1378..1966    +  misc_feature   WPRE: woodchuck hepatitis virus posttranscriptional regulatory element
   1961..2068    +  CDS            nef (fragment): NEF_SIVS4 - Experimental evidence at protein level: Swiss-Prot protein existence level 1. Interferes with TCR signaling from the cell membrane. Interacts with CD247/TCRZ (TCR zeta chain) and exert potent down- regulation of cell surface TCR/CD3 complexes. From Simian immunodeficiency virus (isolate F236/smH4) (SIV-sm) (Simian immunodeficiency virus sooty mangabey monkey).
   2093..2273    +  LTR            5' LTR (truncated): truncated 5' long terminal repeat (LTR) from HIV-1
   2345..2466    +  polyA_signal   SV40 poly(A) signal: SV40 polyadenylation signal
   2506..2641    +  rep_origin     SV40 ori: SV40 origin of replication
   2696..2718    -  protein_bind   lac operator (fragment): The lac repressor binds to the lac operator to inhibit transcription in E. coli. This inhibition can be relieved by adding lactose or isopropyl-β-D-thiogalactopyranoside (IPTG). lac repressor encoded by lacI
   2722..2752    -  promoter       lac promoter: promoter for the E. coli lac operon
   2767..2788    -  protein_bind   CAP binding site: CAP binding activates transcription in the presence of cAMP. E. coli catabolite activator protein
   2801..2893    -  CDS            lacI (fragment): lac repressor; lacI; The lac repressor binds to the lac operator to inhibit transcription in E. coli. This inhibition can be relieved by adding lactose or isopropyl-β-D-thiogalactopyranoside (IPTG).
   3076..3664    -  rep_origin     ori: high-copy-number ColE1/pMB1/pBR322/pUC origin of replication
   3835..4695    -  CDS            AmpR: β-lactamase; bla; confers resistance to ampicillin, carbenicillin, and related antibiotics
   4696..4800    -  promoter       AmpR promoter: bla
   4895..4930    +  CDS            rop (fragment): Rop protein, which maintains plasmids at low copy number; rop
   5032..5131    +  misc_feature   bom (fragment): basis of mobility region from pBR322
   5137..5291    -  CDS            lacZα (fragment): LacZα fragment of β-galactosidase; lacZ fragment
   5305..5531    +  promoter       RSV promoter: Rous sarcoma virus enhancer/promoter
   5532..5712    +  LTR            5' LTR (truncated): truncated 5' long terminal repeat (LTR) from HIV-1
   5759..5884    +  misc_feature   HIV-1 Ψ: packaging signal of human immunodeficiency virus type 1
   5868..6206    +  CDS            HIV-1 gag (fragment): gag protein from human immunodeficiency virus 1; gag
   6377..6610    +  misc_feature   RRE: The Rev response element (RRE) of HIV-1 allows for Rev-dependent mRNA export from the nucleus to the cytoplasm.
   6987..7087    +  CDS            Rev (fragment): human immunodeficiency virus 1 (HIV-1) Rev protein; rev; enhances nuclear export of unspliced and incompletely spliced viral mRNAs
   7106..7222    +  misc_feature   cPPT/CTS: central polypurine tract and central termination sequence of HIV-1
   7235..7311    +  enhancer       CMV enhancer (fragment): human cytomegalovirus immediate early enhancer
   7312..7515    +  promoter       CMV promoter: human cytomegalovirus (CMV) immediate early promoter
   7601..7625    +  CDS            2xFLAG (fragment): two tandem FLAG® epitope tags
   7649..8362    +  CDS            mTurquoise2: mTurquoise2 is a basic (constitutively fluorescent) cyan fluorescent protein published in 2012, derived from Aequorea victoria. It is reported to be a rapidly-maturing monomer with very low acid sensitivity.
   8387..208     +  CDS            AMOT (across the origin): AMOT_HUMAN - Also known as KIAA1071. Experimental evidence at protein level: Swiss-Prot protein existence level 1. Plays a central role in tight junction maintenance via the complex formed with ARHGAP17, which acts by regulating the uptake of polarity proteins at tight junctions. Appears to regulate endothelial cell migration and tube formation. May also play a role in the assembly of endothelial cell-cell junctions. From Homo sapiens (Human).
>Addgene plasmid #235682 | pCDH-CMV-FLAG-CFP-AMOT | addgene full sequence | sequence record 470264 | Addgene NGS Result
TCCAACTCCAACTCCAGCTGTGGCTCAGGCTGAGGTTCCTGCAAGTCCAGCTACCGGTCCTGGACCACAT
CGTTTGTCTATACCAAGTTTGACCTGCAATCCAGACAAAACAGATGGGCCTGTGTTCCACTCCAATACTC
TGGAAAGAAAAACTCCCATTCAGATCCTGGGACAAGAGCCTGATGCAGAGATGGTGGAATATCTCATCTA
AGCGGCCGCGAAGGATCTGCGATCGCTCCGGTGCCCGTCAGTGGGCAGAGCGCACATCGCCCACAGTCCC
CGAGAAGTTGGGGGGAGGGGTCGGCAATTGAACGGGTGCCTAGAGAAGGTGGCGCGGGGTAAACTGGGAA
AGTGATGTCGTGTACTGGCTCCGCCTTTTTCCCGAGGGTGGGGGAGAACCGTATATAAGTGCAGTAGTCG
CCGTGAACGTTCTTTTTCGCAACGGGTTTGCCGCCAGAACACAGCTGAAGCTTCGAGGGGCTCGCATCTC
TCCTTCACGCGCCCGCCGCCCTACCTGAGGCCGCCATCCACGCCGGTTGAGTCGCGTTCTGCCGCCTCCC
GCCTGTGGTGCCTCCTGAACTGCGTCCGCCGTCTAGGTAAGTTTAAAGCTCAGGTCGAGACCGGGCCTTT
GTCCGGCGCTCCCTTGGAGCCTACCTAGACTCAGCCGGCTCTCCACGCTTTGCCTGACCCTGCTTGCTCA
ACTCTACGTCTTTGTTTCGTTTTCTGTTCTGCGCCGTTACAGATCCAAGCTGTGACCGGCGCCTACGCTA
GATGACCGAGTACAAGCCCACGGTGCGCCTCGCCACCCGCGACGACGTCCCCAGGGCCGTACGCACCCTC
GCCGCCGCGTTCGCCGACTACCCCGCCACGCGCCACACCGTCGATCCGGACCGCCACATCGAGCGGGTCA
CCGAGCTGCAAGAACTCTTCCTCACGCGCGTCGGGCTCGACATCGGCAAGGTGTGGGTCGCGGACGACGG
CGCCGCGGTGGCGGTCTGGACCACGCCGGAGAGCGTCGAAGCGGGGGCGGTGTTCGCCGAGATCGGCCCG
CGCATGGCCGAGTTGAGCGGTTCCCGGCTGGCCGCGCAGCAACAGATGGAAGGCCTCCTGGCGCCGCACC
GGCCCAAGGAGCCCGCGTGGTTCCTGGCCACCGTCGGCGTCTCGCCCGACCACCAGGGCAAGGGTCTGGG
CAGCGCCGTCGTGCTCCCCGGAGTGGAGGCGGCCGAGCGCGCCGGGGTGCCCGCCTTCCTGGAGACCTCC
GCGCCCCGCAACCTCCCCTTCTACGAGCGGCTCGGCTTCACCGTCACCGCCGACGTCGAGGTGCCCGAAG
GACCGCGCACCTGGTGCATGACCCGCAAGCCCGGTGCCTGAGTCGACAATCAACCTCTGGATTACAAAAT
TTGTGAAAGATTGACTGGTATTCTTAACTATGTTGCTCCTTTTACGCTATGTGGATACGCTGCTTTAATG
CCTTTGTATCATGCTATTGCTTCCCGTATGGCTTTCATTTTCTCCTCCTTGTATAAATCCTGGTTGCTGT
CTCTTTATGAGGAGTTGTGGCCCGTTGTCAGGCAACGTGGCGTGGTGTGCACTGTGTTTGCTGACGCAAC
CCCCACTGGTTGGGGCATTGCCACCACCTGTCAGCTCCTTTCCGGGACTTTCGCTTTCCCCCTCCCTATT
GCCACGGCGGAACTCATCGCCGCCTGCCTTGCCCGCTGCTGGACAGGGGCTCGGCTGTTGGGCACTGACA
ATTCCGTGGTGTTGTCGGGGAAATCATCGTCCTTTCCTTGGCTGCTCGCCTGTGTTGCCACCTGGATTCT
GCGCGGGACGTCCTTCTGCTACGTCCCTTCGGCCCTCAATCCAGCGGACCTTCCTTCCCGCGGCCTGCTG
CCGGCTCTGCGGCCTCTTCCGCGTCTTCGCCTTCGCCCTCAGACGAGTCGGATCTCCCTTTGGGCCGCCT
CCCCGCCTGGTACCTTTAAGACCAATGACTTACAAGGCAGCTGTAGATCTTAGCCACTTTTTAAAAGAAA
AGGGGGGACTGGAAGGGCTAATTCACTCCCAACGAAGATAAGATCTGCTTTTTGCTTGTACTGGGTCTCT
CTGGTTAGACCAGATCTGAGCCTGGGAGCTCTCTGGCTAACTAGGGAACCCACTGCTTAAGCCTCAATAA
AGCTTGCCTTGAGTGCTTCAAGTAGTGTGTGCCCGTCTGTTGTGTGACTCTGGTAACTAGAGATCCCTCA
GACCCTTTTAGTCAGTGTGGAAAATCTCTAGCAGTAGTAGTTCATGTCATCTTATTATTCAGTATTTATA
ACTTGCAAAGAAATGAATATCAGAGAGTGAGAGGAACTTGTTTATTGCAGCTTATAATGGTTACAAATAA
AGCAATAGCATCACAAATTTCACAAATAAAGCATTTTTTTCACTGCATTCTAGTTGTGGTTTGTCCAAAC
TCATCAATGTATCTTATCATGTCTGGCTCTAGCTATCCCGCCCCTAACTCCGCCCATCCCGCCCCTAACT
CCGCCCAGTTCCGCCCATTCTCCGCCCCATGGCTGACTAATTTTTTTTATTTATGCAGAGGCCGAGGCCG
CCTCGGCCTCTGAGCTATTCCAGAAGTAGTGAGGAGGCTTTTTTGGAGGCCTAGACTTTTGCAGAGACCA
AATTCGTAATCATGTCATAGCTGTTTCCTGTGTGAAATTGTTATCCGCTCACAATTCCACACAACATACG
AGCCGGAAGCATAAAGTGTAAAGCCTGGGGTGCCTAATGAGTGAGCTAACTCACATTAATTGCGTTGCGC
TCACTGCCCGCTTTCCAGTCGGGAAACCTGTCGTGCCAGCTGCATTAATGAATCGGCCAACGCGCGGGGA
GAGGCGGTTTGCGTATTGGGCGCTCTTCCGCTTCCTCGCTCACTGACTCGCTGCGCTCGGTCGTTCGGCT
GCGGCGAGCGGTATCAGCTCACTCAAAGGCGGTAATACGGTTATCCACAGAATCAGGGGATAACGCAGGA
AAGAACATGTGAGCAAAAGGCCAGCAAAAGGCCAGGAACCGTAAAAAGGCCGCGTTGCTGGCGTTTTTCC
ATAGGCTCCGCCCCCCTGACGAGCATCACAAAAATCGACGCTCAAGTCAGAGGTGGCGAAACCCGACAGG
ACTATAAAGATACCAGGCGTTTCCCCCTGGAAGCTCCCTCGTGCGCTCTCCTGTTCCGACCCTGCCGCTT
ACCGGATACCTGTCCGCCTTTCTCCCTTCGGGAAGCGTGGCGCTTTCTCATAGCTCACGCTGTAGGTATC
TCAGTTCGGTGTAGGTCGTTCGCTCCAAGCTGGGCTGTGTGCACGAACCCCCCGTTCAGCCCGACCGCTG
CGCCTTATCCGGTAACTATCGTCTTGAGTCCAACCCGGTAAGACACGACTTATCGCCACTGGCAGCAGCC
ACTGGTAACAGGATTAGCAGAGCGAGGTATGTAGGCGGTGCTACAGAGTTCTTGAAGTGGTGGCCTAACT
ACGGCTACACTAGAAGAACAGTATTTGGTATCTGCGCTCTGCTGAAGCCAGTTACCTTCGGAAAAAGAGT
TGGTAGCTCTTGATCCGGCAAACAAACCACCGCTGGTAGCGGTGGTTTTTTTGTTTGCAAGCAGCAGATT
ACGCGCAGAAAAAAAGGATCTCAAGAAGATCCTTTGATCTTTTCTACGGGGTCTGACGCTCAGTGGAACG
AAAACTCACGTTAAGGGATTTTGGTCATGAGATTATCAAAAAGGATCTTCACCTAGATCCTTTTAAATTA
AAAATGAAGTTTTAAATCAATCTAAAGTATATATGAGTAAACTTGGTCTGACAGTTACCAATGCTTAATC
AGTGAGGCACCTATCTCAGCGATCTGTCTATTTCGTTCATCCATAGTTGCCTGACTCCCCGTCGTGTAGA
TAACTACGATACGGGAGGGCTTACCATCTGGCCCCAGTGCTGCAATGATACCGCGAGACCCACGCTCACC
GGCTCCAGATTTATCAGCAATAAACCAGCCAGCCGGAAGGGCCGAGCGCAGAAGTGGTCCTGCAACTTTA
TCCGCCTCCATCCAGTCTATTAATTGTTGCCGGGAAGCTAGAGTAAGTAGTTCGCCAGTTAATAGTTTGC
GCAACGTTGTTGCCATTGCTACAGGCATCGTGGTGTCACGCTCGTCGTTTGGTATGGCTTCATTCAGCTC
CGGTTCCCAACGATCAAGGCGAGTTACATGATCCCCCATGTTGTGCAAAAAAGCGGTTAGCTCCTTCGGT
CCTCCGATCGTTGTCAGAAGTAAGTTGGCCGCAGTGTTATCACTCATGGTTATGGCAGCACTGCATAATT
CTCTTACTGTCATGCCATCCGTAAGATGCTTTTCTGTGACTGGTGAGTACTCAACCAAGTCATTCTGAGA
ATAGTGTATGCGGCGACCGAGTTGCTCTTGCCCGGCGTCAATACGGGATAATACCGCGCCACATAGCAGA
ACTTTAAAAGTGCTCATCATTGGAAAACGTTCTTCGGGGCGAAAACTCTCAAGGATCTTACCGCTGTTGA
GATCCAGTTCGATGTAACCCACTCGTGCACCCAACTGATCTTCAGCATCTTTTACTTTCACCAGCGTTTC
TGGGTGAGCAAAAACAGGAAGGCAAAATGCCGCAAAAAAGGGAATAAGGGCGACACGGAAATGTTGAATA
CTCATACTCTTCCTTTTTCAATATTATTGAAGCATTTATCAGGGTTATTGTCTCATGAGCGGATACATAT
TTGAATGTATTTAGAAAAATAAACAAATAGGGGTTCCGCGCACATTTCCCCGAAAAGTGCCACCTGACGT
CTAAGAAACCATTATTATCATGACATTAACCTATAAAAATAGGCGTATCACGAGGCCCTTTCGTCTCGCG
CGTTTCGGTGATGACGGTGAAAACCTCTGACACATGCAGCTCCCGGAGACGGTCACAGCTTGTCTGTAAG
CGGATGCCGGGAGCAGACAAGCCCGTCAGGGCGCGTCAGCGGGTGTTGGCGGGTGTCGGGGCTGGCTTAA
CTATGCGGCATCAGAGCAGATTGTACTGAGAGTGCACCATATGCGGTGTGAAATACCGCACAGATGCGTA
AGGAGAAAATACCGCATCAGGCGCCATTCGCCATTCAGGCTGCGCAACTGTTGGGAAGGGCGATCGGTGC
GGGCCTCTTCGCTATTACGCCAGCTGGCGAAAGGGGGATGTGCTGCAAGGCGATTAAGTTGGGTAACGCC
AGGGTTTTCCCAGTCACGACGTTGTAAAACGACGGCCAGTGCCAAGCTGACGCGTGTAGTCTTATGCAAT
ACTCTTGTAGTCTTGCAACATGGTAACGATGAGTTAGCAACATGCCTTACAAGGAGAGAAAAAGCACCGT
GCATGCCGATTGGTGGAAGTAAGGTGGTACGATCGTGCCTTATTAGGAAGGCAACAGACGGGTCTGACAT
GGATTGGACGAACCACTGAATTGCCGCATTGCAGAGATATTGTATTTAAGTGCCTAGCTCGATACATAAA
CGGGTCTCTCTGGTTAGACCAGATCTGAGCCTGGGAGCTCTCTGGCTAACTAGGGAACCCACTGCTTAAG
CCTCAATAAAGCTTGCCTTGAGTGCTTCAAGTAGTGTGTGCCCGTCTGTTGTGTGACTCTGGTAACTAGA
GATCCCTCAGACCCTTTTAGTCAGTGTGGAAAATCTCTAGCAGTGGCGCCCGAACAGGGACTTGAAAGCG
AAAGGGAAACCAGAGGAGCTCTCTCGACGCAGGACTCGGCTTGCTGAAGCGCGCACGGCAAGAGGCGAGG
GGCGGCGACTGGTGAGTACGCCAAAAATTTTGACTAGCGGAGGCTAGAAGGAGAGAGATGGGTGCGAGAG
CGTCAGTATTAAGCGGGGGAGAATTAGATCGCGATGGGAAAAAATTCGGTTAAGGCCAGGGGGAAAGAAA
AAATATAAATTAAAACATATAGTATGGGCAAGCAGGGAGCTAGAACGATTCGCAGTTAATCCTGGCCTGT
TAGAAACATCAGAAGGCTGTAGACAAATACTGGGACAGCTACAACCATCCCTTCAGACAGGATCAGAAGA
ACTTAGATCATTATATAATACAGTAGCAACCCTCTATTGTGTGCATCAAAGGATAGAGATAAAAGACACC
AAGGAAGCTTTAGACAAGATAGAGGAAGAGCAAAACAAAAGTAAGACCACCGCACAGCAAGCGGCCACTG
ATCTTCAGACCTGGAGGAGGAGATATGAGGGACAATTGGAGAAGTGAATTATATAAATATAAAGTAGTAA
AAATTGAACCATTAGGAGTAGCACCCACCAAGGCAAAGAGAAGAGTGGTGCAGAGAGAAAAAAGAGCAGT
GGGAATAGGAGCTTTGTTCCTTGGGTTCTTGGGAGCAGCAGGAAGCACTATGGGCGCAGCGTCAATGACG
CTGACGGTACAGGCCAGACAATTATTGTCTGGTATAGTGCAGCAGCAGAACAATTTGCTGAGGGCTATTG
AGGCGCAACAGCATCTGTTGCAACTCACAGTCTGGGGCATCAAGCAGCTCCAGGCAAGAATCCTGGCTGT
GGAAAGATACCTAAAGGATCAACAGCTCCTGGGGATTTGGGGTTGCTCTGGAAAACTCATTTGCACCACT
GCTGTGCCTTGGAATGCTAGTTGGAGTAATAAATCTCTGGAACAGATTTGGAATCACACGACCTGGATGG
AGTGGGACAGAGAAATTAACAATTACACAAGCTTAATACACTCCTTAATTGAAGAATCGCAAAACCAGCA
AGAAAAGAATGAACAAGAATTATTGGAATTAGATAAATGGGCAAGTTTGTGGAATTGGTTTAACATAACA
AATTGGCTGTGGTATATAAAATTATTCATAATGATAGTAGGAGGCTTGGTAGGTTTAAGAATAGTTTTTG
CTGTACTTTCTATAGTGAATAGAGTTAGGCAGGGATATTCACCATTATCGTTTCAGACCCACCTCCCAAC
CCCGAGGGGACCCGACAGGCCCGAAGGAATAGAAGAAGAAGGTGGAGAGAGAGACAGAGACAGATCCATT
CGATTAGTGAACGGATCTCGACGGTATCGGTTAACTTTTAAAAGAAAAGGGGGGATTGGGGGGTACAGTG
CAGGGGAAAGAATAGTAGACATAATAGCAACAGACATACAAACTAAAGAATTACAAAAACAAATTACAAA
ATTCAAAATTTTATCGATACTAGTATTATGCCCAGTACATGACCTTATGGGACTTTCCTACTTGGCAGTA
CATCTACGTATTAGTCATCGCTATTACCATGGTGATGCGGTTTTGGCAGTACATCAATGGGCGTGGATAG
CGGTTTGACTCACGGGGATTTCCAAGTCTCCACCCCATTGACGTCAATGGGAGTTTGTTTTGGCACCAAA
ATCAACGGGACTTTCCAAAATGTCGTAACAACTCCGCCCCATTGACGCAAATGGGCGGTAGGCGTGTACG
GTGGGAGGTTTATATAAGCAGAGCTCGTTTAGTGAACCGTCAGATCGCCTGGAGACGCCATCCACGCTGT
TTTGACCTCCATAGAAGATTCTAGAGCTAGCGAATTCATGGATTACAAGGATGATGATGATAAGGGCGGT
GGGTCGGGTGGAGGCTCAGTGAGCAAGGGCGAGGAGCTGTTCACCGGGGTGGTGCCCATCCTGGTCGAGC
TGGACGGCGACGTAAACGGCCACAAGTTCAGCGTGTCCGGCGAGGGCGAGGGCGATGCCACCTACGGCAA
GCTGACCCTGAAGTTCATCTGCACCACCGGCAAGCTGCCCGTGCCCTGGCCCACCCTCGTGACCACCCTG
TCCTGGGGCGTGCAGTGCTTCGCCCGCTACCCCGACCACATGAAGCAGCACGACTTCTTCAAGTCCGCCA
TGCCCGAAGGCTACGTCCAGGAGCGCACCATCTTCTTCAAGGACGACGGCAACTACAAGACCCGCGCCGA
GGTGAAGTTCGAGGGCGACACCCTGGTGAACCGCATCGAGCTGAAGGGCATCGACTTCAAGGAGGACGGC
AACATCCTGGGGCACAAGCTGGAGTACAACTACTTTAGCGACAACGTCTATATCACCGCCGACAAGCAGA
AGAACGGCATCAAGGCCAACTTCAAGATCCGCCACAACATCGAGGACGGCGGCGTGCAGCTCGCCGACCA
CTACCAGCAGAACACCCCCATCGGCGACGGCCCCGTGCTGCTGCCCGACAACCACTACCTGAGCACCCAG
TCCAAGCTGAGCAAAGACCCCAACGAGAAGCGCGATCACATGGTCCTGCTGGAGTTCGTGACCGCCGCCG
GGATCACTCTCGGCATGGACGAGCTGTACAAGGGTGGAGGCTCGGGGGGTGGCTCGAGAAATTCTGAAGA
ACAGCCAAGTGGAGGGACCACGGTATTGCAGCGTTTGCTACAAGAGCAGCTTCGCTATGGCAATCCTAGT
GAGAATCGCAGCCTGCTTGCCATACACCAGCAAGCCACAGGGAATGGCCCTCCTTTCCCCAGTGGCAGTG
GGAACCCGGGCCCTCAGAGTGATGTGTTGAGTCCCCAAGACCACCACCAACAGCTTGTGGCTCATGCTGC
TCGACAAGAACCCCAGGGGCAGGAAATCCAGTCAGAAAACCTCATCATGGAGAAGCAGCTGTCTCCTCGA
ATGCAAAATAATGAAGAACTCCCGACCTATGAAGAAGCCAAGGTCCAGTCCCAGTACTTTCGGGGCCAAC
AGCATGCCAGTGTTGGAGCTGCCTTCTATGTCACTGGAGTCACCAACCAGAAGATGAGGACTGAGGGACG
CCCATCAGTTCAGCGGCTCAATCCTGGAAAGATGCACCAAGATGAGGGACTCAGAGACCTTAAGCAAGGG
CATGTCCGTTCCTTGAGTGAACGACTAATGCAGATGTCACTGGCCACCAGTGGAGTTAAGGCCCATCCAC
CTGTTACCAGTGCTCCCCTCTCCCCACCACAACCCAATGACCTCTACAAGAATCCCACAAGTTCCAGTGA
ATTCTACAAGGCCCAAGGGCCACTTCCTAACCAGCATAGCCTGAAGGGCATGGAACACCGAGGCCCCCCA
CCAGAATATCCCTTCAAGGGCATGCCACCCCAATCTGTAGTGTGCAAGCCCCAAGAGCCAGGGCACTTCT
ATAGTGAGCATCGCCTGAACCAGCCAGGGAGAACAGAGGGGCAACTGATGAGGTATCAGCATCCCCCTGA
GTATGGAGCAGCCAGGCCAGCGCAGGACATCTCATTGCCATTGTCAGCCAGGAACTCGCAGCCTCACAGC
CCTACTTCTTCTCTGACCTCTGGGGGGTCCTTGCCCTTGCTACAATCTCCACCATCCACTAGATTGTCTC
CTGCCCGACACCCCTTGGTCCCAAACCAGGGAGACCATTCAGCTCACCTGCCTAGGCCGCAGCAGCATTT
CCTTCCTAATCAGGCTCACCAGGGGGATCATTACCGTCTCTCCCAACCTGGCCTGAGTCAGCAGCAGCAG
CAACAGCAGCAGCAGCACCATCATCACCATCACCACCAACAACAGCAGCAGCAGCAGCCACAGCAGCAGC
CAGGAGAAGCCTATTCAGCTATGCCTCGGGCTCAGCCATCCTCTGCTTCTTATCAGCCAGTGCCAGCAGA
CCCTTTTGCCATTGTTTCCAGAGCCCAGCAGATGGTTGAGATCCTCTCAGACGAGAACCGGAACTTGAGG
CAAGAGTTGGAAGGATGCTATGAGAAGGTGGCAAGACTGCAGAAGGTGGAGACAGAAATCCAGCGCGTCT
CGGAGGCATATGAGAACCTCGTGAAGTCATCCTCCAAAAGAGAGGCCCTAGAGAAAGCCATGAGAAACAA
GCTAGAGGGCGAGATTCGGAGGATGCATGATTTCAACAGGGATCTGAGAGAGCGTCTAGAGACTGCCAAC
AAGCAGCTTGCAGAGAAGGAATATGAGGGGTCAGAGGACACCAGAAAAACCATCTCGCAGCTCTTTGCAA
AAAATAAAGAAAGCCAGCGTGAGAAGGAGAAGCTGGAAGCGGAGCTGGCCACTGCCCGTTCTACCAATGA
GGACCAAAGACGACACATCGAAATCCGAGATCAGGCCCTGAGTAATGCCCAGGCCAAGGTGGTAAAGCTG
GAAGAAGAGCTGAAAAAGAAGCAAGTGTACGTTGACAAGGTGGAGAAGATGCAGCAGGCCCTTGTACAGC
TCCAGGCAGCATGTGAAAAACGTGAGCAGCTAGAGCACCGTCTCCGGACACGACTGGAGAGGGAACTGGA
ATCCCTGAGAATCCAGCAGCGTCAGGGCAACTGTCAGCCCACCAACGTTTCAGAATACAATGCTGCTGCA
CTGATGGAGCTCCTTCGGGAGAAAGAGGAGAGGATTCTGGCTCTGGAAGCTGATATGACAAAGTGGGAGC
AGAAATATTTGGAGGAGAATGTGATGAGACATTTTGCTCTGGATGCTGCTGCAACTGTGGCTGCTCAGAG
GGACACAACAGTCATCAGTCACTCTCCTAACACCAGCTATGACACAGCTCTAGAAGCTCGCATCCAGAAA
GAGGAGGAAGAAATCTTGATGGCCAATAAGCGTTGCCTTGACATGGAGGGCAGGATTAAGACCCTCCATG
CCCAGATTATTGAGAAGGATGCCATGATCAAAGTACTCCAGCAGCGTTCCCGGAAGGAGCCGAGCAAGAC
AGAGCAGCTGTCGTGCATGCGGCCAGCGAAGTCTCTGATGTCCATTTCCAATGCTGGATCAGGCTTGCTC
TCCCACTCATCCACCCTGACTGGCTCCCCCATCATGGAAGAAAAGCGAGACGACAAGAGCTGGAAGGGGA
GCCTAGGCATTCTCCTGGGTGGAGACTACCGTGCTGAATATGTCCCTTCCACACCCTCGCCTGTGCCACC
CTCGACTCCCCTGCTCTCGGCTCACTCCAAGACAGACAGCCGAGACTGCAGTACCCAAACTGAACGTGGG
ACGGAATCGAACAAAACTGCAGCTGTTGCTCCCATCTCTGTTCCTGCTCCAGTTGCTGCTGCCGCCACTG
CTGCCGCCATCACTGCCACTGCTGCCACCATCACCACCACCATGGTAGCTGCTGCTCCAGTTGCTGTTGC
TGCTGCTGCTGCTCCAGCTGCTGCTGCTGCCCCGTCTCCAGCCACTGCCGCTGCTACTGCTGCTGCTGTT
TCTCCAGCTGCTGCTGGTCAGATTCCAGCTGCTGCCTCTGTTGCCTCAGCTGCTGCCGTTGCTCCTTCTG
CTGCTGCTGCTGCTGCTGTTCAGGTTGCTCCAGCTGCTCCGGCTCCAGTTCCAGCTCCGGCTCTGGTTCC
GGTCCCAGCTCCAGCAGCGGCTCAGGCTTCTGCTCCTGCTCAGACTCAGGCACCAACTTCAGCTCCGGCT
GTGGCTCCAACTCCAGC
